>Addgene plasmid #180081 | pJV461 | addgene full sequence | sequence record 355028 | Addgene NGS Result
ACGAGGCCCTTTCGTCTTCAAGAATTCTGGCGAATCCTCTGACCAGCCAGAAAACGACCTTTCTGTGGTG
AAACCGGATGCTGCAATTCAGAGCGCCAGCAAGTGGGGGACAGCAGAAGACCTGACCGCCGCAGAGTGGA
TGTTTGACATGGTGAAGACTATCGCACCATCAGCCAGAAAACCGAATTTTGCTGGGTGGGCTAACGATAT
CCGCCTGATGCGTGAACGTGACGGACGTAACCACCGCGACATGTGTGTGCTGTTCCGCTGGGCATGCTGA
GCTAACACCGTGCGTGTTGACAATTTTACCTCTGGCGGTGATAATGGTTGCAGCTAGCAATAATTTTGTT
TAACTTTAAGAAGGAGATATACCATGAGCAAGTCCATCGCGCAGATCCGTAACGAGGCTGCTGCCGCTCT
TTCCCCGGAGCGGAAGCAGCAGTGGGAGCAGTTTCTGACGCCCGCCCCTGTTGCCGAGCAGGCGGCCGGA
CTGTTCACTCCTGCCGTTGAGCCCGTGCGTATCCTTGATCTCGGTTCGGGCACGGGGATCCTAGCTGCAA
TGGTCGCCGCGCATGCGCCAGCCGGCAGTGGCGTCACAGCCATCGAACAGGACACCGATCTTGCCAAGGC
GTCCGAGGTTTCGATCCGACAGGTCTGTGATGATGTCGAGGTCATCGCCAAATCGGTGTTCGATGTGTTG
CTCGATGACAGATTCGATCGCGTGATTCTCAACCCGCCGTATAAGAAGATCAGTCCCGTAACCATTCCCA
CTGCCAGCGGCGGCGTGAAGATCACCAACCTGTACACCGCTTTTTTGGTGATCGCTATCCAGGCATTGGC
CGAAAGAGGGGAATGCGTGGCCATCATTCCTCGTTCATGGATGAACGGCGAGTATTTCAAGGACTTCCGC
AAATGGTTGCTCGACGAATGCAGCCTTGACGTTCTGGCCGTTTACGGCTCGCGGCAGGACCACTTCAAGG
ACATGGACATCCTCCAGGAGATCATGCTGCTCAAGGTGTCCAAGCGAAAGCAAATCGGTTCAATCGCCGT
TTATGACGGGATCTCCCCGGAGATTCCGTTGGGCCGGCAGCCGCACGAGCTTATTCCGTTGGAGGCGCTG
ACCATGGGTAGGGACCGCATCCTGCGCGTCGAACGTCAGGATCCTCGGCTCTCCCGATTCAAGACCTTGT
CCGAGCAAGGTATGTGGGTGTCCACCGGCAAGCTCGTGTGGTTCCGCAACCGCGACCTGCTGTCGGCCAC
CGAGAAGCCGGGAAGCCACCCTTTGTATTGGTCCGACAACCAGCGGGGCATGACGACCGTGCATCCGGTC
AAGTGCGACAGAGAACAGTGGGTCACGGGCAAGGCGGATTCACGCAACGTTGTGCTGCCCTCGGGCAGCT
ACTGCCTGGTCAACAGGTTCTCCGCCAAGGAACAACGGCACCGCATCTACGCCTCGTATCTGCGCAGCGA
TACGGAGTACGTGGCGGACAACAAGCTGAACTACGTCCACCAGGGCACCTCCCGCCGGACGGTGCCGTTG
AACGACAAGGTCGCGCGAGGCCTGACCCTTTGGCTGACGTCAAGCATCGTTGATGAATGGTACCGCCAGG
TGTCGGGCAGCACACAGGTCAACGCCACCGACCTACGCCAGCTGCCGTGCCCATCACCGGGGCAGCTGGC
AGAACTATCCGACCTGCTGCCCGTGAACGACGCGGTGGACCAGCAAAGCATTGACCATACCTTGGAGGGA
ATGTTCTCATGGACAAAAGCCAGCTAACTCGAGCAAAGCCCGCCGAAAGGCGGGCTTTTCTGTGTCGACC
GATGCCCTTGAGAGCCTTCAACCCAGTCAGCTCCTTCCGGTGGGCGCGGGGCATGACTATCGTCGCCGCA
CTTATGACTGTCTTCTTTATCATGCAACTCGTAGGACAGGTGCCGGCAGCGCTCTTCCGCTTCCTCGCTC
ACTGACTCGCTGCGCTCGGTCGTTCGGCTGCGGCGAGCGGTATCAGCTCACTCAAAGGCGGTAATACGGT
TATCCACAGAATCAGGGGATAACGCAGGAAAGAACATGTGAGCAAAAGGCCAGCAAAAGGCCAGGAACCG
TAAAAAGGCCGCGTTGCTGGCGTTTTTCCATAGGCTCCGCCCCCCTGACGAGCATCACAAAAATCGACGC
TCAAGTCAGAGGTGGCGAAACCCGACAGGACTATAAAGATACCAGGCGTTTCCCCCTGGAAGCTCCCTCG
TGCGCTCTCCTGTTCCGACCCTGCCGCTTACCGGATACCTGTCCGCCTTTCTCCCTTCGGGAAGCGTGGC
GCTTTCTCATAGCTCACGCTGTAGGTATCTCAGTTCGGTGTAGGTCGTTCGCTCCAAGCTGGGCTGTGTG
CACGAACCCCCCGTTCAGCCCGACCGCTGCGCCTTATCCGGTAACTATCGTCTTGAGTCCAACCCGGTAA
GACACGACTTATCGCCACTGGCAGCAGCCACTGGTAACAGGATTAGCAGAGCGAGGTATGTAGGCGGTGC
TACAGAGTTCTTGAAGTGGTGGCCTAACTACGGCTACACTAGAAGAACAGTATTTGGTATCTGCGCTCTG
CTGAAGCCAGTTACCTTCGGAAAAAGAGTTGGTAGCTCTTGATCCGGCAAACAAACCACCGCTGGTAGCG
GTGGTTTTTTTGTTTGCAAGCAGCAGATTACGCGCAGAAAAAAAGGATCTCAAGAAGATCCTTTGATCTT
TTCTACGGGGTCTGACGCTCAGTGGAACGAAAACTCACGTTAAGGGATTTTGGTCATGAGATTATCAAAA
AGGATCTTCACCTAGATCCTTTTAAATTAAAAATGAAGTTTTAAATCAATCTAAAGTATATATGAGTAAA
CTTGGTCTGACAGTTACCAATGCTTAATCAGTGAGGCACCTATCTCAGCGATCTGTCTATTTCGTTCATC
CATAGTTGCCTGACTCCCCGTCGTGTAGATAACTACGATACGGGAGGGCTTACCATCTGGCCCCAGTGCT
GCAATGATACCGCGAGACCCACGCTCACCGGCTCCAGATTTATCAGCAATAAACCAGCCAGCCGGAAGGG
CCGAGCGCAGAAGTGGTCCTGCAACTTTATCCGCCTCCATCCAGTCTATTAATTGTTGCCGGGAAGCTAG
AGTAAGTAGTTCGCCAGTTAATAGTTTGCGCAACGTTGTTGCCATTGCTACAGGCATCGTGGTGTCACGC
TCGTCGTTTGGTATGGCTTCATTCAGCTCCGGTTCCCAACGATCAAGGCGAGTTACATGATCCCCCATGT
TGTGCAAAAAAGCGGTTAGCTCCTTCGGTCCTCCGATCGTTGTCAGAAGTAAGTTGGCCGCAGTGTTATC
ACTCATGGTTATGGCAGCACTGCATAATTCTCTTACTGTCATGCCATCCGTAAGATGCTTTTCTGTGACT
GGTGAGTACTCAACCAAGTCATTCTGAGAATAGTGTATGCGGCGACCGAGTTGCTCTTGCCCGGCGTCAA
CACGGGATAATACCGCGCCACATAGCAGAACTTTAAAAGTGCTCATCATTGGAAAACGTTCTTCGGGGCG
AAAACTCTCAAGGATCTTACCGCTGTTGAGATCCAGTTCGATGTAACCCACTCGTGCACCCAACTGATCT
TCAGCATCTTTTACTTTCACCAGCGTTTCTGGGTGAGCAAAAACAGGAAGGCAAAATGCCGCAAAAAAGG
GAATAAGGGCGACACGGAAATGTTGAATACTCATACTCTTCCTTTTTCAATATTATTGAAGCATTTATCA
GGGTTATTGTCTCATGAGCGGATACATATTTGAATGTATTTAGAAAAATAAACAAATAGGGGTTCCGCGC
ACATTTCCCCGAAAAGTGCCACCTGACGTCTAAGAAACCATTATTATCATGACATTAACCTATAAAAATA
GGCGTATC
Features (pLannotate 1.2.2; 6 found; start..end, strand, type, name):
     23..316     +  CDS            O (fragment): VRPO_LAMBD - Protein inferred from homology: Swiss-Prot protein existence level 3. Necessary for the bidirectional replication of DNA. It interacts with the ori (origin of replication) region of the genome during the initiation of replication. From Escherichia phage lambda (Bacteriophage lambda).
    345..367     +  RBS            RBS: efficient ribosome binding site from bacteriophage T7 gene 10 (Olins and Rangwala, 1989)
   1729..2004    +  CDS            tetA (fragment): TCR3_ECOLX - Experimental evidence at protein level: Swiss-Prot protein existence level 1. Resistance to tetracycline by an active tetracycline efflux. This is an energy-dependent process that decreases the accumulation of the antibiotic in whole cells. This protein functions as a metal- tetracycline/H(+) antiporter. From Escherichia coli. This protein is used as a marker in many commonly used cloning vectors, such as pBR322 and pACYC184.
   2125..2713    -  rep_origin     ori: high-copy-number ColE1/pMB1/pBR322/pUC origin of replication
   2884..3744    -  CDS            AmpR: β-lactamase; bla; confers resistance to ampicillin, carbenicillin, and related antibiotics
   3745..3849    -  promoter       AmpR promoter: bla
