[The description below was written by a language model from this plasmid's Addgene catalogue record and pLannotate feature annotations shown in this document.]
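Description:
pJV461 is a bacterial expression plasmid built on the pJV170 backbone that carries the gene for M.BbrUIII, a DNA methyltransferase from Bifidobacterium breve, under control of the P70a promoter. P70a is a strong sigma-70-dependent promoter derived from the bacteriophage lambda PR region. This probably explains why the automated annotation of the 3,928 nt sequenced plasmid reports lambda-derived sequence (labelled as a fragment of the O replication protein) immediately upstream of a phage T7 gene 10 ribosome binding site. The annotation does not call the methyltransferase coding sequence itself, but an unannotated stretch of about 1.3 kb follows the RBS, which is where the insert would be expected. After this stretch comes a short tetA fragment, presumably a pBR322-type backbone remnant and not a working tetracycline marker.

The plasmid is maintained in E. coli through a high-copy ColE1/pMB1-type origin and selected with ampicillin via the bla gene and its native promoter. The record lists KL740 as the propagation strain with growth at 30°C. The backbone size fields in the catalogue entry are somewhat inconsistent with one another, so the sequenced length is the more reliable figure.

The stated purpose is to express M.BbrUIII in order to improve DNA transformation of B. breve UCC2003. The associated publication uses cell-free transcription-translation to recreate a host's methylation patterns. Methyltransferases produced from constructs like this one modify DNA with the recipient strain's own pattern, so the DNA escapes cleavage by the cognate restriction-modification systems when it enters the cell.
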