Addgene plasmid #180081: pJV461
Purpose: M.BbrUIII expression construct to improve transformation in B. breve UCC2003
Depositing lab: Chase Beisel. Depositing organization: North Carolina State University. Publication: A cell-free transcription-translation pipeline for recreating methylation patterns boosts DNA transformation in bacteria. Vento JM, Durmusoglu D, Li T, Patinios C, Sullivan S, Ttofali F, van Schaik J, Yu Y, Wang Y, Barquist L, Crook N, Beisel CL. Mol Cell. 2024 Jul 25;84(14):2785-2796.e4. doi: 10.1016/j.molcel.2024.06.003. Epub 2024 Jun 26. PubMed 38936361.
Backbone
  Vector backbone: pJV170
  Backbone size w/o insert (bp): 3202
  Modifications to backbone: 3671
  Vector type: Bacterial Expression
Growth in bacteria
  Bacterial resistance: Ampicillin, 100 μg/mL
  Growth temperature: 30°C
  Growth strain: KL740
  Copy number: High Copy
Gene/Insert
  Gene/Insert name: M.BbrUIII
  Species: Bifidobacterium breve
  Promoter: P70a
  Cloning method: Gibson Cloning
  Sequencing primers: 5′ GAAAACGACCTTTCTGTGGT; 3′ GTCCTACGAGTTGCATGATA
Terms and licenses: Academic/Nonprofit Terms; Industry Terms: Not Available to Industry
How to cite: pJV461 was a gift from Chase Beisel (Addgene plasmid # 180081 ; http://n2t.net/addgene:180081 ; RRID:Addgene_180081)
